>Addgene plasmid #143125 | TFORF1495 | addgene full sequence | sequence record 397804 | Addgene NGS Result
TTAATGTAGTCTTATGCAATACTCTTGTAGTCTTGCAACATGGTAACGATGAGTTAGCAACATGCCTTAC
AAGGAGAGAAAAAGCACCGTGCATGCCGATTGGTGGAAGTAAGGTGGTACGATCGTGCCTTATTAGGAAG
GCAACAGACGGGTCTGACATGGATTGGACGAACCACTGAATTGCCGCATTGCAGAGATATTGTATTTAAG
TGCCTAGCTCGATACATAAACGGGTCTCTCTGGTTAGACCAGATCTGAGCCTGGGAGCTCTCTGGCTAAC
TAGGGAACCCACTGCTTAAGCCTCAATAAAGCTTGCCTTGAGTGCTTCAAGTAGTGTGTGCCCGTCTGTT
GTGTGACTCTGGTAACTAGAGATCCCTCAGACCCTTTTAGTCAGTGTGGAAAATCTCTAGCAGTGGCGCC
CGAACAGGGACTTGAAAGCGAAAGGGAAACCAGAGGAGCTCTCTCGACGCAGGACTCGGCTTGCTGAAGC
GCGCACGGCAAGAGGCGAGGGGCGGCGACTGGTGAGTACGCCAAAAATTTTGACTAGCGGAGGCTAGAAG
GAGAGAGATGGGTGCGAGAGCGTCAGTATTAAGCGGGGGAGAATTAGATCGCGATGGGAAAAAATTCGGT
TAAGGCCAGGGGGAAAGAAAAAATATAAATTAAAACATATAGTATGGGCAAGCAGGGAGCTAGAACGATT
CGCAGTTAATCCTGGCCTGTTAGAAACATCAGAAGGCTGTAGACAAATACTGGGACAGCTACAACCATCC
CTTCAGACAGGATCAGAAGAACTTAGATCATTATATAATACAGTAGCAACCCTCTATTGTGTGCATCAAA
GGATAGAGATAAAAGACACCAAGGAAGCTTTAGACAAGATAGAGGAAGAGCAAAACAAAAGTAAGACCAC
CGCACAGCAAGCGGCCGCTGATCTTCAGACCTGGAGGAGGAGATATGAGGGACAATTGGAGAAGTGAATT
ATATAAATATAAAGTAGTAAAAATTGAACCATTAGGAGTAGCACCCACCAAGGCAAAGAGAAGAGTGGTG
CAGAGAGAAAAAAGAGCAGTGGGAATAGGAGCTTTGTTCCTTGGGTTCTTGGGAGCAGCAGGAAGCACTA
TGGGCGCAGCGTCAATGACGCTGACGGTACAGGCCAGACAATTATTGTCTGGTATAGTGCAGCAGCAGAA
CAATTTGCTGAGGGCTATTGAGGCGCAACAGCATCTGTTGCAACTCACAGTCTGGGGCATCAAGCAGCTC
CAGGCAAGAATCCTGGCTGTGGAAAGATACCTAAAGGATCAACAGCTCCTGGGGATTTGGGGTTGCTCTG
GAAAACTCATTTGCACCACTGCTGTGCCTTGGAATGCTAGTTGGAGTAATAAATCTCTGGAACAGATTTG
GAATCACACGACCTGGATGGAGTGGGACAGAGAAATTAACAATTACACAAGCTTAATACACTCCTTAATT
GAAGAATCGCAAAACCAGCAAGAAAAGAATGAACAAGAATTATTGGAATTAGATAAATGGGCAAGTTTGT
GGAATTGGTTTAACATAACAAATTGGCTGTGGTATATAAAATTATTCATAATGATAGTAGGAGGCTTGGT
AGGTTTAAGAATAGTTTTTGCTGTACTTTCTATAGTGAATAGAGTTAGGCAGGGATATTCACCATTATCG
TTTCAGACCCACCTCCCAACCCCGAGGGGACCCATGCATTGCATCTCAATTAGTCAGCAACCAGGTGTGG
AAAGTCCCCAGGCTCCCCAGCAGGCAGAAGTATGCAAAGCATGCGTCTCAATTAGTCAGCAACCATAGTC
CCGCCCCTAACTCCGCCCATCCCGCCCCTAACTCCGCCCAGTTCCGCCCATTCTCCGCCCCATGGCTGAC
TAATTTTTTTTATTTATGCAGAGGCCGAGGCCGCCTCGGCCTCTGAGCTATTCCAGAAGTAGTGAGGAGG
CTTTTTTGGAGGCCTAGGCTTTTGCAAAAAGCTTTCTAGAGGTACCACCGGAGCTTACCATGACCGAGTA
CAAGCCCACGGTGCGCCTCGCCACCCGCGACGACGTCCCCAGGGCCGTACGCACCCTCGCCGCCGCGTTC
GCCGACTACCCCGCCACGCGCCACACCGTCGATCCGGACCGCCACATCGAGCGGGTCACCGAGCTGCAAG
AACTCTTCCTCACGCGCGTCGGGCTCGACATCGGCAAGGTGTGGGTCGCGGACGACGGCGCCGCCGTGGC
GGTCTGGACCACGCCGGAGAGCGTCGAAGCGGGGGCGGTGTTCGCCGAGATCGGCCCGCGCATGGCCGAG
TTGAGCGGTTCCCGGCTGGCCGCGCAGCAACAGATGGAAGGCCTCCTGGCGCCGCACCGGCCCAAGGAGC
CCGCGTGGTTCCTGGCCACCGTCGGCGTCTCGCCCGACCACCAGGGCAAGGGTCTGGGCAGCGCCGTCGT
GCTCCCCGGAGTGGAGGCGGCCGAGCGCGCCGGGGTGCCCGCCTTCCTGGAGACCTCCGCGCCCCGCAAC
CTCCCCTTCTACGAGCGGCTCGGCTTCACCGTCACCGCCGACGTCGAGGTGCCCGAAGGACCGCGCACCT
GGTGCATGACCCGCAAGCCCGGTGCCAGTTAACGAATTCTAGATCTTGAGACAAATGGCAGTATTCATCC
ACAATTTTAAAAGAAAAGGGGGGATTGGGGGGTACAGTGCAGGGGAAAGAATAGTAGACATAATAGCAAC
AGACATACAAACTAAAGAATTACAAAAACAAATTACAAAAATTCAAAATTTTCGGGTTTATTACAGGGAC
AGCAGAGATCCACTTTGGCGCCGGCTCGAGGCCTGCAGGTGCAAAGATGGATAAAGTTTTAAACAGAGAG
GAATCTTTGCAGCTAATGGACCTTCTAGGTCTTGAAAGGAGTGGGAATTGGCTCCGGTGCCCGTCAGTGG
GCAGAGCGCACATCGCCCACAGTCCCCGAGAAGTTGGGGGGAGGGGTCGGCAATTGAACCGGTGCCTAGA
GAAGGTGGCGCGGGGTAAACTGGGAAAGTGATGTCGTGTACTGGCTCCGCCTTTTTCCCGAGGGTGGGGG
AGAACCGTATATAAGTGCAGTAGTCGCCGTGAACGTTCTTTTTCGCAACGGGTTTGCCGCCAGAACACAG
GTAAGTGCCGTGTGTGGTTCCCGCGGGCCTGGCCTCTTTACGGGTTATGGCCCTTGCGTGCCTTGAATTA
CTTCCACCTGGCTGCAGTACGTGATTCTTGATCCCGAGCTTCGGGTTGGAAGTGGGTGGGAGAGTTCGAG
GCCTTGCGCTTAAGGAGCCCCTTCGCCTCGTGCTTGAGTTGAGGCCTGGCCTGGGCGCTGGGGCCGCCGC
GTGCGAATCTGGTGGCACCTTCGCGCCTGTCTCGCTGCTTTCGATAAGTCTCTAGCCATTTAAAATTTTT
GATGACCTGCTGCGACGCTTTTTTTCTGGCAAGATAGTCTTGTAAATGCGGGCCAAGATCTGCACACTGG
TATTTCGGTTTTTGGGGCCGCGGGCGGCGACGGGGCCCGTGCGTCCCAGCGCACATGTTCGGCGAGGCGG
GGCCTGCGAGCGCGGCCACCGAGAATCGGACGGGGGTAGTCTCAAGCTGGCCGGCCTGCTCTGGTGCCTG
GCCTCGCGCCGCCGTGTATCGCCCCGCCCTGGGCGGCAAGGCTGGCCCGGTCGGCACCAGTTGCGTGAGC
GGAAAGATGGCCGCTTCCCGGCCCTGCTGCAGGGAGCTCAAAATGGAGGACGCGGCGCTCGGGAGAGCGG
GCGGGTGAGTCACCCACACAAAGGAAAAGGGCCTTTCCGTCCTCAGCCGTCGCTTCATGTGACTCCACGG
AGTACCGGGCGCCGTCCAGGCACCTCGATTAGTTCTCGAGCTTTTGGAGTACGTCGTCTTTAGGTTGGGG
GGAGGGGTTTTATGCGATGGAGTTTCCCCACACTGAGTGGGTGGAGACTGAAGTTAGGCCAGCTTGGCAC
TTGATGTAATTCTCCTTGGAATTTGCCCTTTTTGAGTTTGGATCTTGGTTCATTCTCAAGCCTCAGACAG
TGGTTCAAAGTTTTTTTCTTCCATTTCAGGTGTCGTGAGGCTAGCACCGCCACCATGGGTCCAGTCATGC
CTCCCAGTAAGAAGCCAGAAAGCTCAGGAATTAGTGTCTCCAGTGGACTGAGTCAGTGTTACGGGGGCAG
CGGTTTCTCCAAGGCCCTTCAGGAAGACGATGACCTCGACTTTTCTCTGCCTGACATCCGATTAGAAGAG
GGGGCCATGGAAGATGAAGAGCTGACCAACCTGAACTGGCTGCACGAGAGCAAGAACTTGCTGAAGAGCT
TTGGGGAGTCGGTCCTCAGGAGTGTCAGCCCCGTCCAGGACCTGGACGATGACACCCCCCCATCCCCTGC
CCACTCTGACATGCCCTACGATGCCAGGCAGAACCCCAACTGCAAACCCCCCTACTCCTTCAGCTGCCTC
ATATTTATGGCCATCGAGGACTCTCCAACCAAGCGCCTGCCAGTGAAGGATATCTACAACTGGATCTTGG
AACATTTTCCGTATTTTGCAAATGCACCTACTGGGTGGAAAAACTCAGTGAGACACAATTTATCATTGAA
TAAGTGTTTTAAGAAAGTGGACAAAGAGAGGAGTCAGAGTATTGGGAAAGGGTCGTTGTGGTGCATAGAC
CCAGAGTATAGACAAAATCTAATTCAGGCTTTGAAAAAGACACCTTATCACCCACACCCACACGTGTTCA
ATACACCTCCCACCTGTCCTCAGGCATATCAAAGCACATCAGGTCCACCCATCTGGCCGGGCAGTACCTT
CTTCAAGAGAAATGGAGCCCTTCTCCAAGATCCTGACATTGATGCTGCCAGTGCCATGATGCTTTTGAAT
ACTCCCCCTGAGATACAAGCAGGTTTTCCTCCAGGAGTGATCCAAAATGGAGCGCGGGTCCTGAGCCGAG
GGCTGTTTCCTGGCGTGCGGCCGCTGCCAATCACTCCCATTGGGGTGACAGCGGCCATGAGGAATGGCAT
CACCAGCTGCCGGATGCGGACTGAGAGTGAGCCATCTTGTGGCTCCCCAGTGGTCAGCGGAGACCCCAAG
GAGGATCACAACTACAGCAGTGCCAAGTCCTCCAACGCCCGGAGCACCTCGCCCACCAGCGACTCCATCT
CCTCCTCCTCCTCCTCAGCCGACGACCACTATGAGTTTGCCACCAAGGGGAGCCAGGAGGGCAGCGAGGG
CAGCGAGGGGAGCTTCCGGAGCCACGAGAGCCCCAGCGACACGGAAGAGGACGACAGGAAGCACAGCCAG
AAGGAGCCCAAGGATTCTCTGGGGGACAGCGGGTACGCATCCCAGCACAAGAAGCGCCAGCACTTCGCCA
AGGCCAGGAAGGTCCCCAGCGACACACTGCCCCTCAAAAAGAGACGCACCGAAAAGCCCCCCGAGAGCGA
TGATGAGGAGATGAAAGAAGCGGCAGGGTCCCTCCTGCACTTAGCAGGGATCCGGTCCTGTTTGAATAAC
ATCACCAATCGGACGGCAAAGGGGCAGAAAGAGCAAAAGGAAACCACAAAAAATTAGTAATGAACTAGTC
CGTAACTTGAAAGTATTTCGATTTCTTGGCTTTATATATCTTGTGGAAAGGACGATGTTCTGTCTCACCT
ACACACCGAACGCGTTAAGTCGACAATCAACCTCTGGATTACAAAATTTGTGAAAGATTGACTGGTATTC
TTAACTATGTTGCTCCTTTTACGCTATGTGGATACGCTGCTTTAATGCCTTTGTATCATGCTATTGCTTC
CCGTATGGCTTTCATTTTCTCCTCCTTGTATAAATCCTGGTTGCTGTCTCTTTATGAGGAGTTGTGGCCC
GTTGTCAGGCAACGTGGCGTGGTGTGCACTGTGTTTGCTGACGCAACCCCCACTGGTTGGGGCATTGCCA
CCACCTGTCAGCTCCTTTCCGGGACTTTCGCTTTCCCCCTCCCTATTGCCACGGCGGAACTCATCGCCGC
CTGCCTTGCCCGCTGCTGGACAGGGGCTCGGCTGTTGGGCACTGACAATTCCGTGGTGTTGTCGGGGAAA
TCATCGTCCTTTCCTTGGCTGCTCGCCTGTGTTGCCACCTGGATTCTGCGCGGGACGTCCTTCTGCTACG
TCCCTTCGGCCCTCAATCCAGCGGACCTTCCTTCCCGCGGCCTGCTGCCGGCTCTGCGGCCTCTTCCGCG
TCTTCGCCTTCGCCCTCAGACGAGTCGGATCTCCCTTTGGGCCGCCTCCCCGCGTCGACTTTAAGACCAA
TGACTTACAAGGCAGCTGTAGATCTTAGCCACTTTTTAAAAGAAAAGGGGGGACTGGAAGGGCTAATTCA
CTCCCAACGAAGACAAGATCTGCTTTTTGCTTGTACTGGGTCTCTCTGGTTAGACCAGATCTGAGCCTGG
GAGCTCTCTGGCTAACTAGGGAACCCACTGCTTAAGCCTCAATAAAGCTTGCCTTGAGTGCTTCAAGTAG
TGTGTGCCCGTCTGTTGTGTGACTCTGGTAACTAGAGATCCCTCAGACCCTTTTAGTCAGTGTGGAAAAT
CTCTAGCAGTACGTATAGTAGTTCATGTCATCTTATTATTCAGTATTTATAACTTGCAAAGAAATGAATA
TCAGAGAGTGAGAGGAACTTGTTTATTGCAGCTTATAATGGTTACAAATAAAGCAATAGCATCACAAATT
TCACAAATAAAGCATTTTTTTCACTGCATTCTAGTTGTGGTTTGTCCAAACTCATCAATGTATCTTATCA
TGTCTGGCTCTAGCTATCCCGCCCCTAACTCCGCCCATCCCGCCCCTAACTCCGCCCAGTTCCGCCCATT
CTCCGCCCCATGGCTGACTAATTTTTTTTATTTATGCAGAGGCCGAGGCCGCCTCGGCCTCTGAGCTATT
CCAGAAGTAGTGAGGAGGCTTTTTTGGAGGCCTAGGGACGTACCCAATTCGCCCTATAGTGAGTCGTATT
ACGCGCGCTCACTGGCCGTCGTTTTACAACGTCGTGACTGGGAAAACCCTGGCGTTACCCAACTTAATCG
CCTTGCAGCACATCCCCCTTTCGCCAGCTGGCGTAATAGCGAAGAGGCCCGCACCGATCGCCCTTCCCAA
CAGTTGCGCAGCCTGAATGGCGAATGGG
[124 nt withheld, positions 7169-7292]
C
[91 nt withheld, positions 7294-7384]
A
[49 nt withheld, positions 7386-7434]
CCTTTGACGTTGGAGTCCACGTTCTTT
[37 nt withheld, positions 7462-7498]
ACCCTATCTCGGTCTATTCTTTTGATTTATAAGGGATTTTGCCGATTTCGGCCTATTGGTTAAAAAATGA
GCTGATTTAACAAAAATTTAACGCGAATTTTAACAAAATATTAACGCTTACAATTTAGGTGGCACTTTTC
GGGGAAATGTGCGCGGAACCCCTATTTGTTTATTTTTCTAAATACATTCAAATATGTATCCGCTCATGAG
ACAATAACCCTGATAAATGCTTCAATAATATTGAAAAAGGAAGAGTATGAGTATTCAACATTTCCGTGTC
GCCCTTATTCCCTTTTTTGCGGCATTTTGCCTTCCTGTTTTTGCTCACCCAGAAACGCTGGTGAAAGTAA
AAGATGCTGAAGATCAGTTGGGTGCACGAGTGGGTTACATCGAACTGGATCTCAACAGCGGTAAGATCCT
TGAGAGTTTTCGCCCCGAAGAACGTTTTCCAATGATGAGCACTTTTAAAGTTCTGCTATGTGGCGCGGTA
TTATCCCGTATTGACGCCGGGCAAGAGCAACTCGGTCGCCGCATACACTATTCTCAGAATGACTTGGTTG
AGTACTCACCAGTCACAGAAAAGCATCTTACGGATGGCATGACAGTAAGAGAATTATGCAGTGCTGCCAT
AACCATGAGTGATAACACTGCGGCCAACTTACTTCTGACAACGATCGGAGGACCGAAGGAGCTAACCGCT
TTTTTGCACAACATGGGGGATCATGTAACTCGCCTTGATCGTTGGGAACCGGAGCTGAATGAAGCCATAC
CAAACGACGAGCGTGACACCACGATGCCTGTAGCAATGGCAACAACGTTGCGCAAACTATTAACTGGCGA
ACTACTTACTCTAGCTTCCCGGCAACAATTAATAGACTGGATGGAGGCGGATAAAGTTGCAGGACCACTT
CTGCGCTCGGCCCTTCCGGCTGGCTGGTTTATTGCTGATAAATCTGGAGCCGGTGAGCGTGGGTCTCGCG
GTATCATTGCAGCACTGGGGCCAGATGGTAAGCCCTCCCGTATCGTAGTTATCTACACGACGGGGAGTCA
GGCAACTATGGATGAACGAAATAGACAGATCGCTGAGATAGGTGCCTCACTGATTAAGCATTGGTAACTG
TCAGACCAAGTTTACTCATATATACTTTAGATTGATTTAAAACTTCATTTTTAATTTAAAAGGATCTAGG
TGAAGATCCTTTTTGATAATCTCATGACCAAAATCCCTTAACGTGAGTTTTCGTTCCACTGAGCGTCAGA
CCCCGTAGAAAAGATCAAAGGATCTTCTTGAGATCCTTTTTTTCTGCGCGTAATCTGCTGCTTGCAAACA
AAAAAACCACCGCTACCAGCGGTGGTTTGTTTGCCGGATCAAGAGCTACCAACTCTTTTTCCGAAGGTAA
CTGGCTTCAGCAGAGCGCAGATACCAAATACTGTTCTTCTAGTGTAGCCGTAGTTAGGCCACCACTTCAA
GAACTCTGTAGCACCGCCTACATACCTCGCTCTGCTAATCCTGTTACCAGTGGCTGCTGCCAGTGGCGAT
AAGTCGTGTCTTACCGGGTTGGACTCAAGACGATAGTTACCGGATAAGGCGCAGCGGTCGGGCTGAACGG
GGGGTTCGTGCACACAGCCCAGCTTGGAGCGAACGACCTACACCGAACTGAGATACCTACAGCGTGAGCT
ATGAGAAAGCGCCACGCTTCCCGAAGGGAGAAAGGCGGACAGGTATCCGGTAAGCGGCAGGGTCGGAACA
GGAGAGCGCACGAGGGAGCTTCCAGGGGGAAACGCCTGGTATCTTTATAGTCCTGTCGGGTTTCGCCACC
TCTGACTTGAGCGTCGATTTTTGTGATGCTCGTCAGGGGGGCGGAGCCTATGGAAAAACGCCAGCAACGC
GGCCTTTTTACGGTTCCTGGCCTTTTGCTGGCCTTTTGCTCACATGTTCTTTCCTGCGTTATCCCCTGAT
TCTGTGGATAACCGTATTACCGCCTTTGAGTGAGCTGATACCGCTCGCCGCAGCCGAACGACCGAGCGCA
GCGAGTCAGTGAGCGAGGAAGCGGAAGAGCGCCCAATACGCAAACCGCCTCTCCCCGCGCGTTGGCCGAT
TCATTAATGCAGCTGGCACGACAGGTTTCCCGACTGGAAAGCGGGCAGTGAGCGCAACGCAATTAATGTG
AGTTAGCTCACTCATTAGGCACCCCAGGCTTTACACTTTATGCTTCCGGCTCGTATGTTGTGTGGAATTG
TGAGCGGATAACAATTTCACACAGGAAACAGCTATGACCATGATTACGCCAAGCGCGCAATTAACCCTCA
CTAAAGGGAACAAAAGCTGGAGCTGCAAGC
Features (pLannotate 1.2.2; 31 found; start..end, strand, type, name):
      5..231     +  promoter       RSV promoter: Rous sarcoma virus enhancer/promoter
    232..412     +  LTR            5' LTR (truncated): truncated 5' long terminal repeat (LTR) from HIV-1
    459..584     +  misc_feature   HIV-1 Ψ: packaging signal of human immunodeficiency virus type 1
    568..931     +  CDS            HIV-1 gag (fragment): gag protein from human immunodeficiency virus 1; gag
   1077..1310    +  misc_feature   RRE: The Rev response element (RRE) of HIV-1 allows for Rev-dependent mRNA export from the nucleus to the cytoplasm.
   1687..1713    +  CDS            Rev (fragment): human immunodeficiency virus 1 (HIV-1) Rev protein; rev; enhances nuclear export of unspliced and incompletely spliced viral mRNAs
   1720..1743    +  promoter       SV40 promoter (fragment): SV40 early promoter
   1744..1815    +  promoter       SV40 promoter (fragment): SV40 enhancer and early promoter
   1839..1974    +  rep_origin     SV40 ori: SV40 origin of replication
   2020..2616    +  CDS            PuroR (fragment): puromycin N-acetyltransferase; pac from Streptomyces; confers resistance to puromycin
   2665..2782    +  misc_feature   cPPT/CTS: central polypurine tract and central termination sequence of HIV-1
   2847..2913    +  CDS            small t antigen (fragment): SV40 (simian virus 40) small t antigen
   2920..4098    +  promoter       EF-1α promoter: strong constitutive promoter for human elongation factor EF-1α
   4115..5584    +  CDS            FOXN3: FOXN3_HUMAN - Also known as C14orf116, CHES1. Experimental evidence at protein level: Swiss-Prot protein existence level 1. Acts as a transcriptional repressor. May be involved in DNA damage-inducible cell cycle arrests (checkpoints). From Homo sapiens (Human).
   5600..5653    +  promoter       U6 promoter (fragment): RNA polymerase III promoter for human U6 snRNA
   5695..6283    +  misc_feature   WPRE: woodchuck hepatitis virus posttranscriptional regulatory element
   6334..6353    +  misc_feature   cPPT/CTS (fragment): central polypurine tract and central termination sequence of HIV-1
   6355..6588    +  LTR            3' LTR (ΔU3): self-inactivating 3' long terminal repeat (LTR) from HIV-1
   6666..6787    +  polyA_signal   SV40 poly(A) signal: SV40 polyadenylation signal
   6827..6962    +  rep_origin     SV40 ori: SV40 origin of replication
   6983..7001    -  promoter       T7 promoter: promoter for bacteriophage T7 RNA polymerase
   7009..7164    +  CDS            lacZα (fragment): LacZα fragment of β-galactosidase; lacZ fragment
   7169..7597    +  rep_origin     f1 ori (sequence partly withheld): f1 bacteriophage origin of replication; arrow indicates direction of (+) strand synthesis
   7650..7754    +  promoter       AmpR promoter: bla
   7755..8615    +  CDS            AmpR: β-lactamase; bla; confers resistance to ampicillin, carbenicillin, and related antibiotics
   8786..9374    +  rep_origin     ori: high-copy-number ColE1/pMB1/pBR322/pUC origin of replication
   9557..9649    +  CDS            lacI (fragment): lac repressor; lacI; The lac repressor binds to the lac operator to inhibit transcription in E. coli. This inhibition can be relieved by adding lactose or isopropyl-β-D-thiogalactopyranoside (IPTG).
   9662..9683    +  protein_bind   CAP binding site: CAP binding activates transcription in the presence of cAMP. E. coli catabolite activator protein
   9698..9728    +  promoter       lac promoter: promoter for the E. coli lac operon
   9736..9752    +  protein_bind   lac operator: The lac repressor binds to the lac operator to inhibit transcription in E. coli. This inhibition can be relieved by adding lactose or isopropyl-β-D-thiogalactopyranoside (IPTG). lac repressor encoded by lacI
   9797..9815    +  promoter       T3 promoter: promoter for bacteriophage T3 RNA polymerase
