[The description below was written by a language model from this plasmid's Addgene catalogue record and pLannotate feature annotations shown in this document.]
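Description:
TFORF1495 is a lentiviral mammalian expression plasmid built on the pLX_TRC317 backbone, one member of a barcoded library of transcription factor open reading frames. It carries the human FOXN3 coding sequence (also known as CHES1 or C14orf116), a forkhead-family protein annotated as a transcriptional repressor with a possible role in DNA damage-induced checkpoint arrest. The ORF was made by gene synthesis and is driven by the strong constitutive EF-1α promoter. It is followed by a WPRE, which enhances transcript stability and expression. According to the record, each construct in the collection carries a unique 24-bp barcode. The feature table does not annotate it, although a short stretch between the ORF and the WPRE, where a small U6 promoter fragment is called, is a plausible location.

The viral framework is a self-inactivating HIV-1 design. An RSV promoter fused to a truncated 5' LTR drives genomic RNA production in packaging cells, followed by the Ψ packaging signal with a gag fragment, the RRE for Rev-dependent nuclear export, a cPPT/CTS, and a ΔU3 3' LTR that disables LTR promoter activity after integration. Upstream of the EF-1α cassette, an SV40 early promoter drives a puromycin N-acetyltransferase gene, allowing selection of transduced cells. In bacteria the plasmid is maintained through a high-copy ColE1/pUC origin and ampicillin resistance. An f1 origin and lac, T7 and T3 remnants are backbone leftovers. The depositor warns that recombination can occur during propagation.

The construct is intended for overexpressing FOXN3 individually or within pooled screens, such as directed differentiation studies, where the barcode identifies which transcription factor a cell received.
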