Addgene plasmid #143125: TFORF1495
Purpose: Lentiviral vector for overexpressing transcription factor ORFs with unique 24-bp barcodes. Barcodes facilitate identification of transcription factors in pooled screens.
Depositing lab: Feng Zhang. Depositing organization: Broad Institute. Publication: A transcription factor atlas of directed differentiation. Joung J, Ma S, Tay T, Geiger-Schuller KR, Kirchgatterer PC, Verdine VK, Guo B, Arias-Garcia MA, Allen WE, Singh A, Kuksenko O, Abudayyeh OO, Gootenberg JS, Fu Z, Macrae RK, Buenrostro JD, Regev A, Zhang F. Cell. 2023 Jan 5;186(1):209-229.e26. doi: 10.1016/j.cell.2022.11.026. PubMed 36608654.
Backbone
  Vector backbone: pLX_TRC317
  Backbone manufacturer: Broad Institute Genetic Perturbation Platform
  Backbone size w/o insert (bp): 8264
  Vector type: Mammalian Expression, Lentiviral
  Selectable markers: Puromycin
Growth in bacteria
  Bacterial resistance: Ampicillin, 100 μg/mL
  Growth temperature: 37°C
  Growth strain: NEB Stable
  Copy number: High Copy
Gene/Insert
  Gene/Insert name: FOXN3
  Species: H. sapiens (human)
  Insert size (bp): 1574
  Entrez Gene: FOXN3 (a.k.a. C14orf116, CHES1, PRO1635)
  Promoter: EF1a
  Cloning method: Unknown
  Sequencing primers: 5′ GGGTGGAGACTGAAGTTAGGCCAG; 3′ CACATAGCGTAAAAGGAGCAACATAG
Terms and licenses: Academic/Nonprofit Terms; Industry Terms: Not Available to Industry
Depositor comments: NM_001085471,ENST00000345097,ENST00000261302 . The transcription factor ORF portion of this plasmid was synthesized by Genewiz. Please test multiple small colonies in case of plasmid recombination. To make this collection available in a timely manner, a portion of this collection was not fully sequenced by Addgene. If an Addgene verified full plasmid sequence is not available, please contact us prior to placing an order to request the full sequence.
How to cite: TFORF1495 was a gift from Feng Zhang (Addgene plasmid # 143125 ; http://n2t.net/addgene:143125 ; RRID:Addgene_143125)
