>Addgene plasmid #143125 | TFORF1495 | depositor partial sequence | sequence record 281513 | Insert
ACCGCCACCATGGGTCCAGTCATGCCTCCCAGTAAGAAGCCAGAAAGCTCAGGAATTAGTGTCTCCAGTG
GACTGAGTCAGTGTTACGGGGGCAGCGGTTTCTCCAAGGCCCTTCAGGAAGACGATGACCTCGACTTTTC
TCTGCCTGACATCCGATTAGAAGAGGGGGCCATGGAAGATGAAGAGCTGACCAACCTGAACTGGCTGCAC
GAGAGCAAGAACTTGCTGAAGAGCTTTGGGGAGTCGGTCCTCAGGAGTGTCAGCCCCGTCCAGGACCTGG
ACGATGACACCCCCCCATCCCCTGCCCACTCTGACATGCCCTACGATGCCAGGCAGAACCCCAACTGCAA
ACCCCCCTACTCCTTCAGCTGCCTCATATTTATGGCCATCGAGGACTCTCCAACCAAGCGCCTGCCAGTG
AAGGATATCTACAACTGGATCTTGGAACATTTTCCGTATTTTGCAAATGCACCTACTGGGTGGAAAAACT
CAGTGAGACACAATTTATCATTGAATAAGTGTTTTAAGAAAGTGGACAAAGAGAGGAGTCAGAGTATTGG
GAAAGGGTCGTTGTGGTGCATAGACCCAGAGTATAGACAAAATCTAATTCAGGCTTTGAAAAAGACACCT
TATCACCCACACCCACACGTGTTCAATACACCTCCCACCTGTCCTCAGGCATATCAAAGCACATCAGGTC
CACCCATCTGGCCGGGCAGTACCTTCTTCAAGAGAAATGGAGCCCTTCTCCAAGATCCTGACATTGATGC
TGCCAGTGCCATGATGCTTTTGAATACTCCCCCTGAGATACAAGCAGGTTTTCCTCCAGGAGTGATCCAA
AATGGAGCGCGGGTCCTGAGCCGAGGGCTGTTTCCTGGCGTGCGGCCGCTGCCAATCACTCCCATTGGGG
TGACAGCGGCCATGAGGAATGGCATCACCAGCTGCCGGATGCGGACTGAGAGTGAGCCATCTTGTGGCTC
CCCAGTGGTCAGCGGAGACCCCAAGGAGGATCACAACTACAGCAGTGCCAAGTCCTCCAACGCCCGGAGC
ACCTCGCCCACCAGCGACTCCATCTCCTCCTCCTCCTCCTCAGCCGACGACCACTATGAGTTTGCCACCA
AGGGGAGCCAGGAGGGCAGCGAGGGCAGCGAGGGGAGCTTCCGGAGCCACGAGAGCCCCAGCGACACGGA
AGAGGACGACAGGAAGCACAGCCAGAAGGAGCCCAAGGATTCTCTGGGGGACAGCGGGTACGCATCCCAG
CACAAGAAGCGCCAGCACTTCGCCAAGGCCAGGAAGGTCCCCAGCGACACACTGCCCCTCAAAAAGAGAC
GCACCGAAAAGCCCCCCGAGAGCGATGATGAGGAGATGAAAGAAGCGGCAGGGTCCCTCCTGCACTTAGC
AGGGATCCGGTCCTGTTTGAATAACATCACCAATCGGACGGCAAAGGGGCAGAAAGAGCAAAAGGAAACC
ACAAAAAATTAGTAATGAACTAGTCCGTAACTTGAAAGTATTTCGATTTCTTGGCTTTATATATCTTGTG
GAAAGGACGATGTTCTGTCTCACCTACACACCGA
