>Addgene plasmid #143125 | TFORF1495 | depositor partial sequence | sequence record 281514 | Barcode
TGTTCTGTCTCACCTACACACCGA
